Addgene plasmid #152669: pGBW-m4134386
Purpose: Mammalian expression plasmid for SARS-CoV-2 leader protein
Depositing lab: Ginkgo Bioworks & Benjie Chen. Depositing organization: Ginkgo Bioworks.
Backbone
  Vector backbone: pTwist_CMV_Hygro_6
  Backbone size w/o insert (bp): 6525
  Vector type: Mammalian Expression
  Selectable markers: Hygromycin
Growth in bacteria
  Bacterial resistance: Ampicillin, 100 μg/mL
  Growth temperature: 37°C
  Growth strain: DH5alpha
  Copy number: High Copy
Gene/Insert
  Gene/Insert name: SARS-CoV-2 leader protein
  Species: Severe acute respiratory syndrome coronavirus 2
  Insert size (bp): 536
  Mutation: wt
  Entrez Gene: ORF1ab (a.k.a. GU280_gp01)
  Promoter: CMV
  Tag / fusion protein: Cleavable TEV;V5 (C terminal on backbone)
  Cloning method: Unknown
Resource information
  A portion of this plasmid was derived from a plasmid made by: GinkgoBioworks
Depositor comments: NCBI reference sequence: YP_009725297.1
How to cite: pGBW-m4134386 was a gift from Ginkgo Bioworks & Benjie Chen (Addgene plasmid # 152669 ; http://n2t.net/addgene:152669 ; RRID:Addgene_152669)
