[The description below was written by a language model from this plasmid's Addgene catalogue record and pLannotate feature annotations shown in this document.]
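Description:
pGBW-m4134386 is a mammalian expression plasmid built on the pTwist_CMV_Hygro_6 backbone that carries the wild-type SARS-CoV-2 leader protein, the first mature product processed from the ORF1ab/ORF1a replicase polyprotein (commonly called nsp1). The roughly 540 bp coding region is annotated as a fragment of the SARS-CoV-2 replicase polyprotein 1a. The automated annotation's descriptive text about nsp10 is generic to that polyprotein database entry and does not describe this insert. Expression is driven by the human cytomegalovirus immediate-early enhancer and promoter elements that lie just upstream of the insert across the origin of the circular map, and an SV40 polyadenylation signal is annotated downstream of the coding sequence. According to the catalogue entry, the backbone supplies a C-terminal V5 epitope tag separated by a TEV protease cleavage site, allowing detection or pull-down and optional tag removal. These tag elements are not individually called in the feature table.

The plasmid replicates at high copy in E. coli through a ColE1/pUC-type origin and is selected with ampicillin via a full-length β-lactamase gene. For selection in mammalian cells, a separate cassette places hygromycin B phosphotransferase under the human ubiquitin C promoter with a synthetic poly(A) signal. The backbone is heavily insulated: β-globin insulator elements, T7 and rrnG transcription terminators, and an additional synthetic poly(A) signal flank the cassettes, presumably to limit read-through between them. The construct belongs to a set of SARS-CoV-2 protein expression clones and suits transient or hygromycin-selected stable expression of tagged leader protein for studies of its function, localisation or host interactions.
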