Features (pLannotate 1.2.2; 19 found; start..end, strand, type, name):
      5..544     +  CDS            R1A_SARS2 (fragment) (sequence partly withheld): Experimental evidence at protein level: Swiss-Prot protein existence level 1. [Non-structural protein 10]: Plays a pivotal role in viral transcription by stimulating both nsp14 3'-5' exoribonuclease and nsp16 2'-O-methyltransferase activities. Therefore plays an essential role in viral mRNAs cap methylation. From Severe acute respiratory syndrome coronavirus 2 (2019-nCoV) (SARS-CoV-2).
    676..797     -  polyA_signal   SV40 poly(A) signal: SV40 polyadenylation signal
    820..889     -  CDS            large T antigen (fragment): large T antigen from SV40 (simian virus 40)
    912..958     +  terminator     T7 terminator: transcription terminator for bacteriophage T7 RNA polymerase
    988..1124    +  terminator     rrnG terminator: transcription terminator from the E. coli ribosomal RNA rrnG operon (Albrechtsen et al., 1991)
   1169..1240    +  misc_feature   3' β-globin insulator: insulator downstream of the human β-globin locus (Farrell et al., 2002)
   1466..2054    -  rep_origin     ori: high-copy-number ColE1/pMB1/pBR322/pUC origin of replication
   2226..2290    -  CDS            bla(M) (fragment): β-lactamase lacking the signal sequence; bla(M); allows cytosolic expression of β-lactamase
   2554..3763    +  promoter       UbC promoter: human ubiquitin C promoter
   3773..4794    +  CDS            HygR (fragment): hygromycin B phosphotransferase confers resistance to hygromycin
   4822..4870    +  polyA_signal   poly(A) signal: synthetic polyadenylation signal
   5136..5996    +  CDS            AmpR: β-lactamase; bla; confers resistance to ampicillin, carbenicillin, and related antibiotics
   6009..6145    +  terminator     rrnG terminator: transcription terminator from the E. coli ribosomal RNA rrnG operon (Albrechtsen et al., 1991)
   6290..6361    +  misc_feature   5' β-globin insulator: insulator upstream of the human β-globin locus (Farrell et al., 2002)
   6366..6412    -  terminator     T7 terminator: transcription terminator for bacteriophage T7 RNA polymerase
   6430..6478    -  polyA_signal   poly(A) signal: synthetic polyadenylation signal
   6559..6862    +  enhancer       CMV enhancer: human cytomegalovirus immediate early enhancer
   6935..6952    -  promoter       CMV promoter (fragment): human cytomegalovirus (CMV) immediate early promoter
   7015..7066    +  promoter       CMVd2 promoter: truncated human cytomegalovirus (CMV) immediate early promoter that yields moderately reduced expression relative to the full-length promoter
>Addgene plasmid #152669 | pGBW-m4134386 | depositor full sequence | sequence record 295681 | Full Sequence
CACCATGGAGTCTCTCGTTCCCGGCTTTAAT
[348 nt withheld, positions 32-379]
AACGGAAATAAGGGGGCTGGTGGCCATAGCTATGGGGCAGACCTGAAGTCTTTCGATCTGGGCGACGAGC
TGGGCACCGACCCATATGAGGATTTCCAGGAAAACTGGAACACAAAACACAGCTCCGGGGTAACTCGCGA
GCTAATGCGAGAATTGAATGGAGGGGAAAACCTTTACTTTCAGTCGGGGAAACCTATACCCAATCCACTT
CTCGGCTTAGATTCTACCTAAGGATCCGCAGGCCTCTGCTAGCTTGACTGACTGAGATACAGCGTACCTT
CAGCTCACAGACATGATAAGATACATTGATGAGTTTGGACAAACCACAACTAGAATGCAGTGAAAAAAAT
GCTTTATTTGTGAAATTTGTGATGCTATTGCTTTATTTGTAACCATTATAAGCTGCAATAAACAAGTTAA
CAACAACAATTGCATTCATTTTATGTTTCAGGTTCAGGGGGAGGTGTGGGAGGTTTTTTAAAGCAAGTAA
AACCTCTACAAATGTGGTATTGGCCCATCTCTATCGGTATCGTAGCATAACCCCTTGGGGCCTCTAAACG
GGTCTTGAGGGGTTTTTTGTGCCCCTCGGGCCGGATTGCTATCTACCGGCATTGGCGCAGAAAAAAATGC
CTGATGCGACGCTGCGCGTCTTATACTCCCACATATGCCAGATTCAGCAACGGATACGGCTTCCCCAACT
TGCCCACTTCCATACGTGTCCTCCTTACCAGAAATTTATCCTTAAGGTCGTCAGCTATCCTGCAGGCGAT
CTCTCGATTTCGATCAAGACATTCCTTTAATGGTCTTTTCTGGACACCACTAGGGGTCAGAAGTAGTTCA
TCAAACTTTCTTCCCTCCCTAATCTCATTGGTTACCTTGGGCTATCGAAACTTAATTAACCAGTCAAGTC
AGCTACTTGGCGAGATCGACTTGTCTGGGTTTCGACTACGCTCAGAATTGCGTCAGTCAAGTTCGATCTG
GTCCTTGCTATTGCACCCGTTCTCCGATTACGAGTTTCATTTAAATCATGTGAGCAAAAGGCCAGCAAAA
GGCCAGGAACCGTAAAAAGGCCGCGTTGCTGGCGTTTTTCCATAGGCTCCGCCCCCCTGACGAGCATCAC
AAAAATCGACGCTCAAGTCAGAGGTGGCGAAACCCGACAGGACTATAAAGATACCAGGCGTTTCCCCCTG
GAAGCTCCCTCGTGCGCTCTCCTGTTCCGACCCTGCCGCTTACCGGATACCTGTCCGCCTTTCTCCCTTC
GGGAAGCGTGGCGCTTTCTCATAGCTCACGCTGTAGGTATCTCAGTTCGGTGTAGGTCGTTCGCTCCAAG
CTGGGCTGTGTGCACGAACCCCCCGTTCAGCCCGACCGCTGCGCCTTATCCGGTAACTATCGTCTTGAGT
CCAACCCGGTAAGACACGACTTATCGCCACTGGCAGCAGCCACTGGTAACAGGATTAGCAGAGCGAGGTA
TGTAGGCGGTGCTACAGAGTTCTTGAAGTGGTGGCCTAACTACGGCTACACTAGAAGAACAGTATTTGGT
ATCTGCGCTCTGCTGAAGCCAGTTACCTTCGGAAAAAGAGTTGGTAGCTCTTGATCCGGCAAACAAACCA
CCGCTGGTAGCGGTGGTTTTTTTGTTTGCAAGCAGCAGATTACGCGCAGAAAAAAAGGATCTCAAGAAGA
TCCTTTGATCTTTTCTACGGGGTCTGACGCTCAGTGGAACGAAAACTCACGTTAAGGGATTTTGGTCATG
AGATTATCAAAAAGGATCTTCACCTAGATCCTTTTAAATTAAAAATGAAGTTTTAAATCAATCTAAAGTA
TATATGAGTAAACTTGGTCTGACAGTTACCAATGCTTAATCAGTGAGGCACCTATCTCAGCGATCTGTCT
ATTTCGTTCATCCATAGTTGCATTTAAATTTCCGAACTCTCCAAGGCCCTCGTCGGAAAATCTTCAAACC
TTTCGTCCGATCCATCTTGCAGGCTACCTCTCGAACGAACTATCGCAAGTCTCTTGGCCGGCCTTGCGCC
TTGGCTATTGCTTGGCAGCGCCTATCGCCAGGTATTACTCCAATCCCGAATATCCGAGATCGGGATCACC
CGAGAGAAGTTCAACCTACATCCTCAATCCCGATCTATCCGAGATCCGAGGAATATCGAAATCGGGGCGC
GCCTGGCCTCCGCGCCGGGTTTTGGCGCCTCCCGCGGGCGCCCCCCTCGTCACGGCGAGCGCTGCCACGT
CAGACGAAGGGCGCAGGAGCGTCCTGATCCTTCCGCCCGGACGCTCAGGACAGCGGCCCGCTGCTCATAA
GACTCGGCCTTAGAACCCCAGTATCAGCAGAAGGACATTTTAGGACGGGACTTGGGTGACTCTAGGGCAC
TGGTTTTCTTTCCAGAGAGCGGAACAGGCGAGGAAAAGTAGTCCCTTCTCGGCGATTCTGCGGAGGGATC
TCCGTGGGGCGGTGAACGCCGATGATTATATAAGGACGCGCCGGGTGTGGCACAGCTAGTTCCGTCGCAG
CCGGGATTTGGGTCGCGGTTCTTGTTTGTGGATCGCTGTGATCGTCACTTGGTGAGTAGCGGGCTGCTGG
GCTGGCCGGGGCTTTCGTGGCCGCCGGGCCGCTCGGTGGGACGGAAGCGTGTGGAGAGACCGCCAAGGGC
TGTAGTCTGGGTCCGCGAGCAAGGTTGCCCTGAACTGGGGGTTGGGGGGAGCGCAGCAAAATGGCGGCTG
TTCCCGAGTCTTGAATGGAAGACGCTTGTGAGGCGGGCTGTGAGGTCGTTGAAACAAGGTGGGGGGCATG
GTGGGCGGCAAGAACCCAAGGTCTTGAGCCCTTCGCTAATGCGGGAAAGCTCTTATTCGGGTGAGATGGG
CTGGGCACCATCTGGGGACCCTGACGTGAAGTTTGTCACTGACTGGAGAACTCGGTTTGTCGTCTGTTGC
GGGGGCGGCAGTTATGGCGGTGCCGTTGGGCAGTGCACCCGTACCTTTGGGAGCGCGCGCCCTCGTCGTG
TCGTGACGTCACCCGTTCTGTTGGCTTATAATGCAGGGTGGGGCCACCTGCCGGTAGGTGTGCGGTAGGC
TTTTCTCCGTCGCAGGACGCAGGGTTCGGGCCTAGGGTAGGCTCTCCTGAATCGACAGGCGCCGGACCTC
TGGTGAGGGGAGGGATAAGTGAGGCGTCAGTTTCTTTGGTCGGTTTTATGTACCTATCTTCTTAAGTAGC
TGAAGCTCCGGTTTTGAACTATGCGCTCGGGGTTGGCGAGTGTGTTTTGTGAAGTTTTTTAGGCACCTTT
TGAAATGTAATCATTTGGGTCAATATGTAATTTTCAGTGTTAGACTTGTAAATTGTCCGCTAAATTCTGG
CCGTTTTTGGCTTTTTTGTTAGACAACATGGGTAAAAAGCCTGAACTCACCGCGACGTCTGTCGAGAAGT
TTCTGATCGAAAAGTTCGACAGCGTCTCCGACCTGATGCAGCTCTCGGAGGGCGAAGAATCTCGTGCTTT
CAGCTTCGATGTAGGAGGGCGTGGATATGTCCTGCGGGTAAATAGCTGCGCCGATGGTTTCTACAAAGAT
CGTTATGTTTATCGGCACTTTGCATCCGCCGCGCTCCCGATTCCGGAAGTGCTTGACATTGGGGAGTTCA
GCGAGAGCCTGACCTATTGCATCTCCCGCCGTGCACAGGGTGTCACGTTGCAAGACCTGCCTGAAACCGA
ACTGCCCGCTGTTCTGCAGCCGGTCGCGGAGGCAATGGATGCCATCGCTGCCGCCGATCTTAGCCAGACG
AGCGGGTTCGGCCCATTCGGACCGCAAGGAATCGGTCAATACACTACATGGCGTGATTTCATATGCGCGA
TTGCTGATCCCCATGTGTATCACTGGCAAACTGTGATGGACGACACCGTCAGTGCGTCCGTCGCGCAGGC
TCTCGATGAGCTGATGCTTTGGGCCGAGGACTGCCCCGAAGTCCGGCACCTCGTGCACGCGGATTTCGGC
TCCAACAATGTCCTGACGGACAATGGCCGCATAACAGCGGTCATTGACTGGAGCGAGGCGATGTTCGGGG
ATTCCCAATACGAGGTCGCCAACATCTTCTTCTGGAGGCCGTGGTTGGCTTGTATGGAGCAGCAGACGCG
CTACTTCGAGCGGAGGCATCCGGAGCTTGCAGGATCGCCCCGGCTCCGGGCGTATATGCTCCGCATTGGT
CTTGACCAACTCTATCAGAGCTTGGTTGACGGCAATTTCGATGATGCAGCTTGGGCGCAGGGTCGATGCG
ACGCAATCGTCCGATCCGGAGCCGGGACTGTCGGGCGTACACAAATCGCCCGCAGAAGCGCCGCCGTCTG
GACCGATGGCTGTGTAGAAGTACTCGCCGATAGTGGAAACCGACGCCCCAGCACTCGTCCGAGGGCAAAG
GAATAAGCTAGTATGTAAGCCTAGTCTTAGATAATAAAATCGCTATCCATCGAAGATGGATGTGTGTTGG
TTTTTTGTGTGTGTAACGCTAGGCGCGCCTGGTGTACCGAGAACGATCCTCTCAGTGCGAGTCTCGACGA
TCCATATCGTTGCTTGGCAGTCAGCCAGTCGGAATCCAGCTTGGGACCCAGGAAGTCCAATCGTCAGATA
TTGTACTCAAGCCTGGTCACGGCAGCGTACCGATCTGTTTAAACCTAGATATTGATAGTCTGATCGGTCA
ACGTATAATCGAGTCCTAGCTTTTGCAAACATCTATCAAGAGACAGGATCAGCAGGAGGCTTTCGCATGA
GTATTCAACATTTCCGTGTCGCCCTTATTCCCTTTTTTGCGGCATTTTGCCTTCCTGTTTTTGCTCACCC
AGAAACGCTGGTGAAAGTAAAAGATGCTGAAGATCAGTTGGGTGCGCGAGTGGGTTACATCGAACTGGAT
CTCAACAGCGGTAAGATCCTTGAGAGTTTTCGCCCCGAAGAACGCTTTCCAATGATGAGCACTTTTAAAG
TTCTGCTATGTGGCGCGGTATTATCCCGTATTGACGCCGGGCAAGAGCAACTCGGTCGCCGCATACACTA
TTCTCAGAATGACTTGGTTGAGTATTCACCAGTCACAGAAAAGCATCTTACGGATGGCATGACAGTAAGA
GAATTATGCAGTGCTGCCATAACCATGAGTGATAACACTGCGGCCAACTTACTTCTGACAACGATTGGAG
GACCGAAGGAGCTAACCGCTTTTTTGCACAACATGGGGGATCATGTAACTCGCCTTGATCGTTGGGAACC
GGAGCTGAATGAAGCCATACCAAACGACGAGCGTGACACCACGATGCCTGTAGCAATGGCAACAACCTTG
CGTAAACTATTAACTGGCGAACTACTTACTCTAGCTTCCCGGCAACAGTTGATAGACTGGATGGAGGCGG
ATAAAGTTGCAGGACCACTTCTGCGCTCGGCCCTTCCGGCTGGCTGGTTTATTGCTGATAAATCTGGAGC
CGGTGAGCGTGGGTCTCGCGGTATCATTGCAGCACTGGGGCCAGATGGTAAGCCCTCCCGTATCGTAGTT
ATCTACACGACGGGGAGTCAGGCAACTATGGATGAACGAAATAGACAGATCGCTGAGATAGGTGCCTCAC
TGATTAAGCATTGGTAACCGATTCTAGGTGCATTGGCGCAGAAAAAAATGCCTGATGCGACGCTGCGCGT
CTTATACTCCCACATATGCCAGATTCAGCAACGGATACGGCTTCCCCAACTTGCCCACTTCCATACGTGT
CCTCCTTACCAGAAATTTATCCTTAAGATCGTTTAAACTCGACTCTGGCTCTATCGAATCTCCGTCGTTT
CGAGCTTACGCGAACAGCCGTGGCGCTCATTTGCTCGTCGGGCATCGAATCTCGTCAGCTATCGTCAGCT
TACCTTTTTGGCAGCGATCGCGGCTCCCGACATCTTGGACCATTAGCTCCACAGGTATCTTCTTCCCTCT
AGTGGTCATAACAGCAGCTTCAGCTACCTCTCAATTCAAAAAACCCCTCAAGACCCGTTTAGAGGCCCCA
AGGGGTTATGCTATCAATCGTTGCGTTACACACACAAAAAACCAACACACATCCATCTTCGATGGATAGC
GATTTTATTATCTAACTGCTGATCGAGTGTAGCCAGATCTAGTAATCAATTACGGGGTCATTAGTTCATA
GCCCATATATGGAGTTCCGCGTTACATAACTTACGGTAAATGGCCCGCCTGGCTGACCGCCCAACGACCC
CCGCCCATTGACGTCAATAATGACGTATGTTCCCATAGTAACGCCAATAGGGACTTTCCATTGACGTCAA
TGGGTGGAGTATTTACGGTAAACTGCCCACTTGGCAGTACATCAAGTGTATCATATGCCAAGTACGCCCC
CTATTGACGTCAATGACGGTAAATGGCCCGCCTGGCATTATGCCCAGTACATGACCTTATGGGACTTTCC
TACTTGGCAGTACATCTACGTATTAGTCATCGCTATTACCATGCTGATGCGGTTTTGGCAGTACATCAAT
GGGCGTGGATAGCGGTTTGACTCACGGGGATTTCCAAGTCTCCACCCCATTGACGTCAATGGGAGTTTGT
TTTGGCACCAAAATCAACGGGACTTTCCAAAATGTCGTAACAACTCCGCCCCATTGACGCAAATGGGCGG
TAGGCGTGTACGGTGGGAGGTCTATATAAGCAGAGCTGGTTTAGTGAACCGTCAGATCAGATCTTTGTCG
ATCCTACCATCCACTCGACACACCCGCCAGCGGCCGC
